>Addgene plasmid #129641 | pcDNA5/FRT/TO C1-APEX2 | addgene full sequence | sequence record 254965 | Addgene NGS Result
GTTGACATTGATTATTGACTAGTTATTAATAGTAATCAATTACGGGGTCATTAGTTCATAGCCCATATAT
GGAGTTCCGCGTTACATAACTTACGGTAAATGGCCCGCCTGGCTGACCGCCCAACGACCCCCGCCCATTG
ACGTCAATAATGACGTATGTTCCCATAGTAACGCCAATAGGGACTTTCCATTGACGTCAATGGGTGGAGT
ATTTACGGTAAACTGCCCACTTGGCAGTACATCAAGTGTATCATATGCCAAGTACGCCCCCTATTGACGT
CAATGACGGTAAATGGCCCGCCTGGCATTATGCCCAGTACATGACCTTATGGGACTTTCCTACTTGGCAG
TACATCTACGTATTAGTCATCGCTATTACCATGGTGATGCGGTTTTGGCAGTACATCAATGGGCGTGGAT
AGCGGTTTGACTCACGGGGATTTCCAAGTCTCCACCCCATTGACGTCAATGGGAGTTTGTTTTGGCACCA
AAATCAACGGGACTTTCCAAAATGTCGTAACAACTCCGCCCCATTGACGCAAATGGGCGGTAGGCGTGTA
CGGTGGGAGGTCTATATAAGCAGAGCTCTCCCTATCAGTGATAGAGATCTCCCTATCAGTGATAGAGATC
GTCGACGAGCTCGTTTAGTGAACCGTCAGATCGCCTGGAGACGCCATCCACGCTGTTTTGACCTCCATAG
AAGACACCGGGACCGATCCAGCCTCCGGACTCTAGCGTTTAAACTTACACCATGGACCCCGTGGTTGTAC
TTGGGTTGTGCTTGTCTTGCCTTCTGCTGCTCTCTTTGTGGAAGCAAAGTTACGGGGGGGGAAAGCTGGG
AAAGTCTTACCCAACTGTGAGTGCTGATTACCAGGACGCCGTTGAGAAGGCGAAGAAGAAGCTCAGAGGC
TTCATCGCTGAGAAGAGATGCGCTCCTCTAATGCTCCGTTTGGCATTCCACTCTGCTGGAACCTTTGACA
AGGGCACGAAGACCGGTGGACCCTTCGGAACCATCAAGCACCCTGCCGAACTGGCTCACAGCGCTAACAA
CGGTCTTGACATCGCTGTTAGGCTTTTGGAGCCACTCAAGGCGGAGTTCCCTATTTTGAGCTACGCCGAT
TTCTACCAGTTGGCTGGCGTTGTTGCCGTTGAGGTCACGGGTGGACCTAAGGTTCCATTCCACCCTGGAA
GAGAGGACAAGCCTGAGCCACCACCAGAGGGTCGCTTGCCCGATCCCACTAAGGGTTCTGACCATTTGAG
AGATGTGTTTGGCAAAGCTATGGGGCTTACTGACCAAGATATCGTTGCTCTATCTGGGGGTCACACTATT
GGAGCTGCACACAAGGAGCGTTCTGGATTTGAGGGTCCCTGGACCTCTAATCCTCTTATTTTCGACAACT
CATACTTCACGGAGTTGTTGAGTGGTGAGAAGGAAGGTCTCCTTCAGCTACCTTCTGACAAGGCTCTTTT
GTCTGACCCTGTATTCCGCCCTCTCGTTGACAAATATGCAGCGGACGAAGATGCCTTCTTTGCTGATTAC
GCTGAGGCTCACCAAAAGCTTTCCGAGCTTGGGTTTGCTGATGCCCTGCAGCTGCCTCCCCTGGAGCGCC
TGACCCTGGACATGGTGAGCAAGGGCGAGGAGCTGTTCACCGGGGTGGTGCCCATCCTGGTCGAGCTGGA
CGGCGACGTAAACGGCCACAAGTTCAGCGTGTCCGGCGAGGGCGAGGGCGATGCCACCTACGGCAAGCTG
ACCCTGAAGTTCATCTGCACCACCGGCAAGCTGCCCGTGCCCTGGCCCACCCTCGTGACCACCCTGACCT
ACGGCGTGCAGTGCTTCAGCCGCTACCCCGACCACATGAAGCAGCACGACTTCTTCAAGTCCGCCATGCC
CGAAGGCTACGTCCAGGAGCGCACCATCTTCTTCAAGGACGACGGCAACTACAAGACCCGCGCCGAGGTG
AAGTTCGAGGGCGACACCCTGGTGAACCGCATCGAGCTGAAGGGCATCGACTTCAAGGAGGACGGCAACA
TCCTGGGGCACAAGCTGGAGTACAACTACAACAGCCACAACGTCTATATCATGGCCGACAAGCAGAAGAA
CGGCATCAAGGTGAACTTCAAGATCCGCCACAACATCGAGGACGGCAGCGTGCAGCTCGCCGACCACTAC
CAGCAGAACACCCCCATCGGCGACGGCCCCGTGCTGCTGCCCGACAACCACTACCTGAGCACCCAGTCCG
CCCTGAGCAAAGACCCCAACGAGAAGCGCGATCACATGGTCCTGCTGGAGTTCGTGACCGCCGCCGGGAT
CACTCTCGGCATGGACGAGCTGTACAAGTGAGCTCGAGTCTAGAGGGCCCGTTTAAACCCGCTGATCAGC
CTCGACTGTGCCTTCTAGTTGCCAGCCATCTGTTGTTTGCCCCTCCCCCGTGCCTTCCTTGACCCTGGAA
GGTGCCACTCCCACTGTCCTTTCCTAATAAAATGAGGAAATTGCATCGCATTGTCTGAGTAGGTGTCATT
CTATTCTGGGGGGTGGGGTGGGGCAGGACAGCAAGGGGGAGGATTGGGAAGACAATAGCAGGCATGCTGG
GGATGCGGTGGGCTCTATGGCTTCTGAGGCGGAAAGAACCAGCTGGGGCTCTAGGGGGTATCCCC
[124 nt withheld, positions 2656-2779]
C
[91 nt withheld, positions 2781-2871]
AGGGTGATGGTTCACGTACCTAGAAGTTCCTATTCCGAAGTTCCTATTCTCTAGAAAGTATAGGAACTTC
CTTGGCCAAAAAGCCTGAACTCACCGCGACGTCTGTCGAGAAGTTTCTGATCGAAAAGTTCGACAGCGTC
TCCGACCTGATGCAGCTCTCGGAGGGCGAAGAATCTCGTGCTTTCAGCTTCGATGTAGGAGGGCGTGGAT
ATGTCCTGCGGGTAAATAGCTGCGCCGATGGTTTCTACAAAGATCGTTATGTTTATCGGCACTTTGCATC
GGCCGCGCTCCCGATTCCGGAAGTGCTTGACATTGGGGAATTCAGCGAGAGCCTGACCTATTGCATCTCC
CGCCGTGCACAGGGTGTCACGTTGCAAGACCTGCCTGAAACCGAACTGCCCGCTGTTCTGCAGCCGGTCG
CGGAGGCCATGGATGCGATCGCTGCGGCCGATCTTAGCCAGACGAGCGGGTTCGGCCCATTCGGACCGCA
AGGAATCGGTCAATACACTACATGGCGTGATTTCATATGCGCGATTGCTGATCCCCATGTGTATCACTGG
CAAACTGTGATGGACGACACCGTCAGTGCGTCCGTCGCGCAGGCTCTCGATGAGCTGATGCTTTGGGCCG
AGGACTGCCCCGAAGTCCGGCACCTCGTGCACGCGGATTTCGGCTCCAACAATGTCCTGACGGACAATGG
CCGCATAACAGCGGTCATTGACTGGAGCGAGGCGATGTTCGGGGATTCCCAATACGAGGTCGCCAACATC
TTCTTCTGGAGGCCGTGGTTGGCTTGTATGGAGCAGCAGACGCGCTACTTCGAGCGGAGGCATCCGGAGC
TTGCAGGATCGCCGCGGCTCCGGGCGTATATGCTCCGCATTGGTCTTGACCAACTCTATCAGAGCTTGGT
TGACGGCAATTTCGATGATGCAGCTTGGGCGCAGGGTCGATGCGACGCAATCGTCCGATCCGGAGCCGGG
ACTGTCGGGCGTACACAAATCGCCCGCAGAAGCGCGGCCGTCTGGACCGATGGCTGTGTAGAAGTACTCG
CCGATAGTGGAAACCGACGCCCCAGCACTCGTCCGAGGGCAAAGGAATAGCACGTACTACGAGATTTCGA
TTCCACCGCCGCCTTCTATGAAAGGTTGGGCTTCGGAATCGTTTTCCGGGACGCCGGCTGGATGATCCTC
CAGCGCGGGGATCTCATGCTGGAGTTCTTCGCCCACCCCAACTTGTTTATTGCAGCTTATAATGGTTACA
AATAAAGCAATAGCATCACAAATTTCACAAATAAAGCATTTTTTTCACTGCATTCTAGTTGTGGTTTGTC
CAAACTCATCAATGTATCTTATCATGTCTGTATACCGTCGACCTCTAGCTAGAGCTTGGCGTAATCATGG
TCATAGCTGTTTCCTGTGTGAAATTGTTATCCGCTCACAATTCCACACAACATACGAGCCGGAAGCATAA
AGTGTAAAGCCTGGGGTGCCTAATGAGTGAGCTAACTCACATTAATTGCGTTGCGCTCACTGCCCGCTTT
CCAGTCGGGAAACCTGTCGTGCCAGCTGCATTAATGAATCGGCCAACGCGCGGGGAGAGGCGGTTTGCGT
ATTGGGCGCTCTTCCGCTTCCTCGCTCACTGACTCGCTGCGCTCGGTCGTTCGGCTGCGGCGAGCGGTAT
CAGCTCACTCAAAGGCGGTAATACGGTTATCCACAGAATCAGGGGATAACGCAGGAAAGAACATGTGAGC
AAAAGGCCAGCAAAAGGCCAGGAACCGTAAAAAGGCCGCGTTGCTGGCGTTTTTCCATAGGCTCCGCCCC
CCTGACGAGCATCACAAAAATCGACGCTCAAGTCAGAGGTGGCGAAACCCGACAGGACTATAAAGATACC
AGGCGTTTCCCCCTGGAAGCTCCCTCGTGCGCTCTCCTGTTCCGACCCTGCCGCTTACCGGATACCTGTC
CGCCTTTCTCCCTTCGGGAAGCGTGGCGCTTTCTCATAGCTCACGCTGTAGGTATCTCAGTTCGGTGTAG
GTCGTTCGCTCCAAGCTGGGCTGTGTGCACGAACCCCCCGTTCAGCCCGACCGCTGCGCCTTATCCGGTA
ACTATCGTCTTGAGTCCAACCCGGTAAGACACGACTTATCGCCACTGGCAGCAGCCACTGGTAACAGGAT
TAGCAGAGCGAGGTATGTAGGCGGTGCTACAGAGTTCTTGAAGTGGTGGCCTAACTACGGCTACACTAGA
AGAACAGTATTTGGTATCTGCGCTCTGCTGAAGCCAGTTACCTTCGGAAAAAGAGTTGGTAGCTCTTGAT
CCGGCAAACAAACCACCGCTGGTAGCGGTGGTTTTTTTGTTTGCAAGCAGCAGATTACGCGCAGAAAAAA
AGGATCTCAAGAAGATCCTTTGATCTTTTCTACGGGGTCTGACGCTCAGTGGAACGAAAACTCACGTTAA
GGGATTTTGGTCATGAGATTATCAAAAAGGATCTTCACCTAGATCCTTTTAAATTAAAAATGAAGTTTTA
AATCAATCTAAAGTATATATGAGTAAACTTGGTCTGACAGTTACCAATGCTTAATCAGTGAGGCACCTAT
CTCAGCGATCTGTCTATTTCGTTCATCCATAGTTGCCTGACTCCCCGTCGTGTAGATAACTACGATACGG
GAGGGCTTACCATCTGGCCCCAGTGCTGCAATGATACCGCGAGACCCACGCTCACCGGCTCCAGATTTAT
CAGCAATAAACCAGCCAGCCGGAAGGGCCGAGCGCAGAAGTGGTCCTGCAACTTTATCCGCCTCCATCCA
GTCTATTAATTGTTGCCGGGAAGCTAGAGTAAGTAGTTCGCCAGTTAATAGTTTGCGCAACGTTGTTGCC
ATTGCTACAGGCATCGTGGTGTCACGCTCGTCGTTTGGTATGGCTTCATTCAGCTCCGGTTCCCAACGAT
CAAGGCGAGTTACATGATCCCCCATGTTGTGCAAAAAAGCGGTTAGCTCCTTCGGTCCTCCGATCGTTGT
CAGAAGTAAGTTGGCCGCAGTGTTATCACTCATGGTTATGGCAGCACTGCATAATTCTCTTACTGTCATG
CCATCCGTAAGATGCTTTTCTGTGACTGGTGAGTACTCAACCAAGTCATTCTGAGAATAGTGTATGCGGC
GACCGAGTTGCTCTTGCCCGGCGTCAATACGGGATAATACCGCGCCACATAGCAGAACTTTAAAAGTGCT
CATCATTGGAAAACGTTCTTCGGGGCGAAAACTCTCAAGGATCTTACCGCTGTTGAGATCCAGTTCGATG
TAACCCACTCGTGCACCCAACTGATCTTCAGCATCTTTTACTTTCACCAGCGTTTCTGGGTGAGCAAAAA
CAGGAAGGCAAAATGCCGCAAAAAAGGGAATAAGGGCGACACGGAAATGTTGAATACTCATACTCTTCCT
TTTTCAATATTATTGAAGCATTTATCAGGGTTATTGTCTCATGAGCGGATACATATTTGAATGTATTTAG
AAAAATAAACAAATAGGGGTTCCGCGCACATTTCCCCGAAAAGTGCCACCTGACGTCGACGGATCGGGAG
ATCTCCCGATCCCCTATGGTGCACTCTCAGTACAATCTGCTCTGATGCCGCATAGTTAAGCCAGTATCTG
CTCCCTGCTTGTGTGTTGGAGGTCGCTGAGTAGTGCGCGAGCAAAATTTAAGCTACAACAAGGCAAGGCT
TGACCGACAATTGCATGAAGAATCTGCTTAGGGTTAGGCGTTTTGCGCTGCTTCGCGATGTACGGGCCAG
ATATACGC
Features (pLannotate 1.2.2; 24 found; start..end, strand, type, name):
      4..383     +  enhancer       CMV enhancer: human cytomegalovirus immediate early enhancer
    384..587     +  promoter       CMV promoter: human cytomegalovirus (CMV) immediate early promoter
    589..608     +  promoter       PLtetO-1 promoter (fragment): modified phage lambda PL promoter with tet operator sites (Lutz and Bujard, 1997)
    610..629     +  promoter       PLtetO-1 promoter (fragment): modified phage lambda PL promoter with tet operator sites (Lutz and Bujard, 1997)
    637..670     +  promoter       TRE3GV promoter (fragment): 3rd-generation Tet-responsive promoter that can be activated by binding of Tet-On® 3G, optimized for retroviral and lentiviral vectors
    752..838     +  CDS            CYP2C1 (fragment): CP2C1_RABIT - Experimental evidence at protein level: Swiss-Prot protein existence level 1. Cytochromes P450 are a group of heme-thiolate monooxygenases. In liver microsomes, this enzyme is involved in an NADPH-dependent electron transport pathway. It oxidizes a variety of structurally unrelated compounds, including steroids, fatty acids, and xenobiotics. From Oryctolagus cuniculus (Rabbit).
    837..1585    +  CDS            APEX2 (fragment): soybean ascorbate peroxidase, engineered to serve as a monomeric tag for electron microscopy and live-cell proteomics (Lam et al., 2015) more active than the original APEX due to the A134P mutation
   1592..1618    +  CDS            NES: nuclear export signal from the HIV Rev protein (Fischer et al., 1995)
   1622..2338    +  CDS            EGFP: EGFP is a basic (constitutively fluorescent) green fluorescent protein published in 1996, derived from Aequorea victoria. It is reported to be a rapidly-maturing weak dimer with moderate acid sensitivity.
   2386..2610    +  polyA_signal   bGH poly(A) signal: bovine growth hormone polyadenylation signal
   2614..2635    +  promoter       SV40 promoter (fragment): SV40 enhancer and early promoter
   2656..2889    +  rep_origin     f1 ori (fragment) (sequence partly withheld): f1 bacteriophage origin of replication; arrow indicates direction of (+) strand synthesis
   2894..2941    +  protein_bind   FRT: FLP-mediated recombination occurs in the 8-bp core sequence TCTAGAAA (Turan and Bode, 2011). FLP recombinase from the Saccharomyces cerevisiae 2μ plasmid
   2949..3971    +  CDS            HygR: aminoglycoside phosphotransferase from E. coli; aph(4)-Ia; confers resistance to hygromycin
   3981..4106    +  CDS            ble (fragment): BLE_KLEPN - Experimental evidence at protein level: Swiss-Prot protein existence level 1. Binding protein with a strong affinity to the bleomycin family of antibiotics. Binds to CL990; an antimitotic-antibiotic compound. From Klebsiella pneumoniae.
   4101..4222    +  polyA_signal   SV40 poly(A) signal: SV40 polyadenylation signal
   4295..4311    -  protein_bind   lac operator: The lac repressor binds to the lac operator to inhibit transcription in E. coli. This inhibition can be relieved by adding lactose or isopropyl-β-D-thiogalactopyranoside (IPTG). lac repressor encoded by lacI
   4319..4349    -  promoter       lac promoter: promoter for the E. coli lac operon
   4364..4385    -  protein_bind   CAP binding site: CAP binding activates transcription in the presence of cAMP. E. coli catabolite activator protein
   4398..4490    -  CDS            lacI (fragment): lac repressor; lacI; The lac repressor binds to the lac operator to inhibit transcription in E. coli. This inhibition can be relieved by adding lactose or isopropyl-β-D-thiogalactopyranoside (IPTG).
   4673..5261    -  rep_origin     ori: high-copy-number ColE1/pMB1/pBR322/pUC origin of replication
   5432..6292    -  CDS            AmpR: β-lactamase; bla; confers resistance to ampicillin, carbenicillin, and related antibiotics
   6293..6397    -  promoter       AmpR promoter: bla
   6456..6508    -  misc_feature   bom (fragment): basis of mobility region from pBR322
