[The description below was written by a language model from this plasmid's Addgene catalogue record and pLannotate feature annotations shown in this document.]
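Description:
pcDNA5/FRT/TO C1-APEX2 is a mammalian expression plasmid built on the pcDNA5/FRT/TO backbone, designed to express an ER-localized APEX2 fusion protein. It is maintained in E. coli as a high-copy plasmid through a ColE1/pUC-type origin and an ampicillin resistance gene (β-lactamase with its own promoter). The catalogue lists a size of 6,623 bp, while the sequenced record is slightly longer at 6,659 nt.

The expression cassette is driven by the CMV immediate-early enhancer and promoter. This is followed by short tet operator-like matches, consistent with the tetracycline-regulated CMV/TetO2 arrangement of this backbone, which gives inducible expression in cells that supply the Tet repressor. The open reading frame begins with a short N-terminal fragment of rabbit cytochrome P450 2C1, the "C1(1-29)" segment, which serves as the ER-targeting anchor. It continues into APEX2, the engineered soybean ascorbate peroxidase used for proximity labeling. A Rev-derived nuclear export signal comes next, then EGFP for visualizing localization, and the cassette ends at a bGH polyadenylation signal.

Downstream lies an FRT site directly preceding a hygromycin resistance coding sequence and an SV40 poly(A) signal. In this backbone design the marker has no annotated promoter of its own. FLP-mediated recombination into a genomic FRT landing site both places the cassette at a defined single-copy locus and activates hygromycin resistance, allowing selection of isogenic stable lines. The remaining annotated fragments (f1 ori, SV40 promoter, ble, lac elements, bom) appear to be backbone remnants.

The associated publication concerns APEX-Seq proximity RNA labeling, so the construct is suited to biotin tagging of RNAs or proteins near the ER membrane.
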