Addgene plasmid #129641: pcDNA5/FRT/TO C1-APEX2
Purpose: Express ER-localized C1-APEX2 fusion in mammalian cells
Depositing lab: Nicholas Ingolia. Publication: Proximity RNA Labeling by APEX-Seq Reveals the Organization of Translation Initiation Complexes and Repressive RNA Granules. Padron A, Iwasaki S, Ingolia NT. Mol Cell. 2019 Aug 22;75(4):875-887.e5. doi: 10.1016/j.molcel.2019.07.030. PubMed 31442426.
Backbone
  Vector backbone: pcDNA5/FRT/To
  Total vector size (bp): 6623
  Vector type: Mammalian Expression
  Selectable markers: Hygromycin
Growth in bacteria
  Bacterial resistance: Ampicillin, 100 μg/mL
  Growth temperature: 37°C
  Growth strain: DH5alpha
  Copy number: High Copy
Gene/Insert
  Gene/Insert name: C1(1-29)-APEX2-GFP
  Species: Synthetic
Terms and licenses: Academic/Nonprofit Terms; Industry Terms: Not Available to Industry
How to cite: pcDNA5/FRT/TO C1-APEX2 was a gift from Nicholas Ingolia (Addgene plasmid # 129641 ; http://n2t.net/addgene:129641 ; RRID:Addgene_129641)
